Addgene plasmid #36448: pcDNA3 HA-SUMO2-Q90P
Purpose: Expresses HA-Sumo2Q90P mutant in mammalian cells
Depositing lab: Guy Salvesen. Depositing organization: Sanford Burnham Prebys Medical Discovery Institute. Publication: The dynamics and mechanism of SUMO chain deconjugation by SUMO-specific proteases. Bekes M, Prudden J, Srikumar T, Raught B, Boddy MN, Salvesen GS. J Biol Chem. 2011 Mar 25;286(12):10238-47. Epub 2011 Jan 19. 10.1074/jbc.M110.205153 PubMed 21247896.
Backbone
  Vector backbone: pcDNA3.1
  Backbone manufacturer: Invitrogen
  Backbone size w/o insert (bp): 5446
  Total vector size (bp): 312
  Vector type: Mammalian Expression
  Selectable markers: Neomycin (select with G418)
Growth in bacteria
  Bacterial resistance: Ampicillin, 100 μg/mL
  Growth temperature: 37°C
  Growth strain: DH5alpha
  Copy number: High Copy
Gene/Insert
  Gene/Insert name: SUMO2
  Species: H. sapiens (human)
  Insert size (bp): 312
  Mutation: Mutated Q90P
  Entrez Gene: SUMO2 (a.k.a. HSMT3, SMT3B, SMT3H2, SUMO3, Smt3A)
  Promoter: T7
  Tag / fusion protein: HA (N terminal on insert)
  Cloning method: Restriction Enzyme; 5′ cloning site HindIII (not destroyed); 3′ cloning site XhoI (not destroyed)
  Sequencing primers: 5′ T7 Forward; 3′ BGH Reverse
Terms and licenses: Academic/Nonprofit Terms; Industry Terms: Not Available to Industry
How to cite: pcDNA3 HA-SUMO2-Q90P was a gift from Guy Salvesen (Addgene plasmid # 36448 ; http://n2t.net/addgene:36448 ; RRID:Addgene_36448)
