[The description below was written by a language model from this plasmid's Addgene catalogue record.]
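Description:
pcDNA3 HA-SUMO2-Q90P is a mammalian expression plasmid built on the Invitrogen pcDNA3.1 backbone (the name says pcDNA3, while the backbone field says pcDNA3.1). It is propagated in E. coli as a high-copy plasmid under ampicillin selection. It also carries a neomycin resistance marker, so transfected mammalian cells can be selected with G418. The backbone is listed as 5446 bp. The recorded total vector size of 312 bp simply repeats the insert size and is evidently an entry error, so the true total length is not reliably stated.

The insert is human SUMO2 (312 bp) carrying a Q90P point mutation, with an HA epitope tag fused to its N terminus. It was cloned between HindIII and XhoI sites, both of which remain intact. The record names T7 as the promoter. In pcDNA3-family vectors the T7 promoter lies just upstream of the cloning site and serves for in vitro transcription and as a sequencing primer site, while expression in mammalian cells is normally driven by the backbone's CMV promoter and terminated by the BGH polyadenylation signal. The CMV element is not explicitly listed here, although use of a BGH reverse sequencing primer fits this layout.

The stated purpose is expression of the HA-tagged SUMO2 Q90P mutant in mammalian cells, where the HA tag allows detection or immunoprecipitation of the free protein and its conjugates. The associated work concerns how SUMO-specific proteases dismantle SUMO chains, which suggests the mutant is used to probe protease processing or deconjugation. The record does not describe the specific effect of the Q90P substitution.
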