>Addgene plasmid #36448 | pcDNA3 HA-SUMO2-Q90P | depositor partial sequence | sequence record 71660 | coding region T7 Forward and Reverse
ATGGATGCCTACCCATACGACGTACCAGACTACGCCGACGAAAAGCCCAAGGAAGGAGTCAAGACTGAGA
ACAACGATCATATTAATTTGAAGGTGGCGGGGCAGGATGGTTCTGTGGTGCAGTTTAAGATTAAGAGGCA
TACACCACTTAGTAAACTAATGAAAGCCTATTGTGAACGACAGGGATTGTCAATGAGGCAGATCAGATTC
CGATTTGACGGGCAACCAATCAATGAAACAGACACACCTGCACAGTTGGAAATGGAGGATGAAGATACAA
TTGATGTGTTCCAACAGCCTACGGGAGGTTGA
