>Addgene plasmid #36448 | pcDNA3 HA-SUMO2-Q90P | addgene partial sequence | sequence record 73002 | CMV-F 5'-CGCAAATGGGCGGTAGGCGTG-3'
CTATATAAGCAGAGCTCTCTGGCTAACTAGAGAACCCACTGCTTACTGGCTTATCGAAATTAATACGACT
CACTATAGGGAGACCCAAGCTTATGGATGCCTACCCATACGACGTACCAGACTACGCCGACGAAAAGCCC
AAGGAAGGAGTCAAGACTGAGAACAACGATCATATTAATTTGAAGGTGGCGGGGCAGGATGGTTCTGTGG
TGCAGTTTAAGATTAAGAGGCATACACCACTTAGTAAACTAATGAAAGCCTATTGTGAACGACAGGGATT
GTCAATGAGGCAGATCAGATTCCGATTTGACGGGCAACCAATCAATGAAACAGACACACCTGCACAGTTG
GAAATGGAGGATGAAGATACAATTGATGTGTTCCAACAGCCTACGGGAGGTTGACTCGAGCATGCATCTA
GAGGGCCCTATTCTATAGTGTCACCTAAATGCTAGAGCTCGCTGATCAGCCTCGACTGTGCCTTCTAGTT
GCCAGCCATCTGTTGTTTGCCCCTCCCCCGTGCCTTCCTTGACCCTGGAAGGTGCCACTCCCACTGTCCT
TTCCTAATAAAATGAGGAAATTGCATCGCATTGTCTGAGTAGGTGTCATTCTATTCTGGGGGGTGGGGTG
GGGCAGGACAGCAAGGGGGAGGATTGGGAAGACAATAGCAGGCATGCTGGGGATGCGGTGGGCTCTATGG
CTTCTGAGGCGGAAAGAACCAGCTGGGGCTCTAGGGGGTATCCCC
[124 nt withheld, positions 746-869]
C
[91 nt withheld, positions 871-961]
A
[49 nt withheld, positions 963-1011]
CCTTTGACGTTGGAGTCCACGTTCTTT
[37 nt withheld, positions 1039-1075]
